>Addgene plasmid #26046 | pOPING | depositor full sequence | sequence record 12222 | Author sequence
TCCTGCATCTTTTAATCAAATCCCAAGATGTGTATAAACGCGCCGGTATGTACAGGAAGAGGTTTATACT
AAACTGTTACATTGCAAACGTGGTTTCGTGTGCCAAGTGTGAAAACCGATGTTTAATCAAGGCTCTGACG
CATTTCTACAACCACGACTCCAAGTGTGTGGGTGAAGTCATGCATCTTTTAATCAAATCCCAAGATGTGT
ATAAACCACCAAACTGCCAAAAAATGAAAACTGTCGACAAGCTCTGTCCGTTTGCTGGCAACTGCAAGGG
TCTCAATCCTATTTGTAATTATTGAATAATAAAACAATTATAAATGTCAAATTTGTTTTTTATTAACGAT
ACAAACCAAACGCAACAAGAACATTTGTAGTATTATCTATAATTGAAAACGCGTAGTTATAATCGCTGAG
GTAATATTTAAAATCATTTTCAAATGATTCACAGTTAATTTGCGACAATATAATTTTATTTTCACATAAA
CTAGACGCCTTGTCGTCTTCTTCTTCGTATTCCTTCTCTTTTTCATTTTTCTCTTCATAAAAATTAACAT
AGTTATTATCGTATCCATATATGTATCTATCGTATAGAGTAAATTTTTTGTTGTCATAAATATATATGTC
TTTTTTAATGGGGTGTATAGTACCGCTGCGCATAGTTTTTCTGTAATTTACAACAGTGCTATTTTCTGGT
AGTTCTTCGGAGTGTGTTGCTTTAATTATTAAATTTATATAATCAATGAATTTGGGATCGTCGGTTTTGT
ACAATATGTTGCCGGCATAGTACGCAGCTTCTTCTAGTTCAATTACACCATTTTTTAGCAGCACCGGATT
AACATAACTTTCCAAAATGTTGTACGAACCGTTAAACAAAAACAGTTCACCTCCCTTTTCTATACTATTG
TCTGCGAGCAGTTGTTTGTTGTTAAAAATAACAGCCATTGTAATGAGACGCACAAACTAATATCACAAAC
TGGAAATGTCTATCAATATATAGTTGCTGATGGCCGGCCGTAATGAGACGCACAAACTAATATCACAAAC
TGGAAATGTCTATCAATATATAGTTGCTCTAGTTATTAATAGTAATCAATTACGGGGTCATTAGTTCATA
GCCCATATATGGAGTTCCGCGTTACATAACTTACGGTAAATGGCCCGCCTGGCTGACCGCCCAACGACCC
CCGCCCATTGACGTCAATAATGACGTATGTTCCCATAGTAACGCCAATAGGGACTTTCCATTGACGTCAA
TGGGTGGAGTATTTACGGTAAACTGCCCACTTGGCAGTACATCAAGTGTATCATATGCCAAGTACGCCCC
CTATTGACGTCAATGACGGTAAATGGCCCGCCTGGCATTATGCCCAGTACATGACCTTATGGGACTTTCC
TACTTGGCAGTACATCTACGTATTAGTCATCGCTATTACCATGCATGGTCGAGGTGAGCCCCACGTTCTG
CTTCACTCTCCCCATCTCCCCCCCCTCCCCACCCCCAATTTTGTATTTATTTATTTTTTAATTATTTTGT
GCAGCGATGGGGGCGGGGGGGGGGGGGGGGCGCGCGCCAGGCGGGGCGGGGCGGGGCGAGGGGCGGGGCG
GGGCGAGGCGGAGAGGTGCGGCGGCAGCCAATCAGAGCGGCGCGCTCCGAAAGTTTCCTTTTATGGCGAG
GCGGCGGCGGCGGCGGCCCTATAAAAAGCGAAGCGCGCGGCGGGCGGGAGTCGCTGCGCGCTGCCTTCGC
CCCGTGCCCCGCTCCGCCGCCGCCTCGCGCCGCCCGCCCCGGCTCTGACTGACCGCGTTACTCCCACAGG
TGAGCGGGCGGGACGGCCCTTCTCCTTCGGGCTGTAATTAGCGCTTGGTTTAATGACGGCTTGTTTCTTT
TCTGTGGCTGCGTGAAAGCCTTGAGGGGCTCCGGGAGGGCCCTTTGTGCGGGGGGAGCGGCTCGGGGCTG
TCCGCGGGGGGACGGCTGCCTTCGGGGGGGACGGGGCAGGGCGGGGTTCGGCTTCTGGCGTGTGACCGGC
GGCTCTAGAGCCTCTGCTAACCATGTTCATGCCTTCTTCTTTTTCCTACAGCTCCTGGGCAACGTGCTGG
TTATTGTGCTGTCTCATCATTTTGGCAAAGAATTGGATCGGACCGAAATTAATACGACTCACTATAGGGG
AATTGTGAGCGGATAACAATTCCCCGGAGTTAATCCGGGACCTTTAATTCAACCCAACACAATATATTAT
AGTTAAATAAGAATTATTATCAAATCATTTGTATATTAATTAAAATACTATACTGTAAATTACATTTTAT
TTACAATCAAAGGAGATATACCATGGGGATCCTTCCCAGCCCTGGGATGCCTGCGCTGCTCTCCCTCGTG
AGCCTTCTCTCCGTGCTGCTGATGGGTTGCGTAGCTGAAACCGGTACCGTCGACCCGACTGGAAAGCGGG
CAGTGAGCGCAACGCAATTAATGTGAGTTAGCTCACTCATTAGGCACCCCAGGCTTTACACTTTATGCTT
CCGGCTCGTATGTTGTGTGGAATTGTGAGCGGATAACAATTTCACACAGGAAACAGCTATGACCATGATT
ACGGATTCACTGGCCGTCGTTTTACAACGTCGTGACTGGGAAAACCCTGGCGTTACCCAACTTAATCGCC
TTGCAGCACATCCCCCTTTCGCCAGCTGGCGTAATAGCGAAGAGGCCCGCACCGATCGCCCTTCCCAACA
GTTGCGCAGCCTGAATGGCGAATGGCGCCAAGCTTTCTAGACCAGTTTAAACATCACCATCACCATCACT
AAGTGATTAACCTCAGGTGCAGGCTGCCTATCAGAAGGTGGTGGCTGGTGTGGCCAATGCCCTGGCTCAC
AAATACCACTGAGATCGATCTTTTTCCCTCTGCCAAAAATTATGGGGACATCATGAAGCCCCTTGAGCAT
CTGACTTCTGGCTAATAAAGGAAATTTATTTTCATTGCAATAGTGTGTTGGAATTTTTTGTGTCTCTCAC
TCGGAAGGACATATGGGAGGGCAAATCATTTAAAACATCAGAATGAGTATTTGGTTTAGAGTTTGGCAAC
ATATGCCCATATGTAACTAGCATAACCCCTTGGGGCCTCTAAACGGGTCTTGAGGGGTTTTTTGCTGAAA
GCATGCGGAGGAAATTCTCCTTGAAGTTTCCCTGGTGTTCAAAGTAAAGGAGTTTGCACCAGACGCACCT
CTGTTCACTGGTCCGGCGTATTAAAACACGATACATTGTTATTAGTACATTTATTAAGCGCTAGATTCTG
TGCGTTGTTGATTTACAGACAATTGTTGTACGTATTTTAATAATTCATTAAATTTATAATCTTTAGGGTG
GTATGTTAGAGCGAAAATCAAATGATTTTCAGCGTCTTTATATCTGAATTTAAATATTAAATCCTCAATA
GATTTGTAAAATAGGTTTCGATTAGTTTCAAACAAGGGTTGTTTTTCCGAACCGATGGCTGGACTATCTA
ATGGATTTTCGCTCAACGCCACAAAACTTGCCAAATCTTGTAGCAGCAATCTAGCTTTGTCGATATTCGT
TTGTGTTTTGTTTTGTAATAAAGGTTCGACGTCGTTCAAAATATTATGCGCTTTTGTATTTCTTTCATCA
CTGTCGTTAGTGTACAATTGACTCGACGTAAACACGTTAAATAGAGCTTGGACATATTTAACATCGGGCG
TGTTAGCTTTATTAGGCCGATTATCGTCGTCGTCCCAACCCTCGTCGTTAGAAGTTGCTTCCGAAGACGA
TTTTGCCATAGCCACACGACGCCTATTAATTGTGTCGGCTAACACGTCCGCGATCAAATTTGTAGTTGAG
CTTTTTGGAATTGCGATCGCATAACTTCGTATAGCATACATTATACGAAGTTATAAGCTCGGAACGCTGC
GCTCGGTCGTTCGGCTGCGGCGAGCGGTATCAGCTCACTCAAAGGCGGTAATACGGTTATCCACAGAATC
AGGGGATAACGCAGGAAAGAACATGTGAGCAAAAGGCCAGCAAAAGGCCAGGAACCGTAAAAAGGCCGCG
TTGCTGGCGTTTTTCCATAGGCTCCGCCCCCTGACGAGCATCACAAAAATCGACGCTCAAGTCAGAGGTG
GCGAAACCCGACAGGACTATAAAGATACCAGGCGTTTCCCCCTGGAAGCTCCCTCGTGCGCTCTCCTGTT
CCGACCCTGCCGCTTACCGGATACCTGTCCGCCTTTCTCCCTTCGGGAAGCGTGGCGCTTTCTCAATGCT
CACGCTGTAGGTATCTCAGTTCGGTGTAGGTCGTTCGCTCCAAGCTGGGCTGTGTGCACGAACCCCCCGT
TCAGCCCGACCGCTGCGCCTTATCCGGTAACTATCGTCTTGAGTCCAACCCGGTAAGACACGACTTATCG
CCACTGGCAGCAGCCACTGGTAACAGGATTAGCAGAGCGAGGTATGTAGGCGGTGCTACAGAGTTCTTGA
AGTGGTGGCCTAACTACGGCTACACTAGAAGAACAGTATTTGGTATCTGCGCTCTGCTGAAGCCAGTTAC
CTTCGGAAAAAGAGTTGGTAGCTCTTGATCCGGCAAACAAACCACCGCTGGTAGCGGTGGTTTTTTTGTT
TGCAAGCAGCAGATTACGCGCAGAAAAAAAGGATCTCAAGAAGATCCTTTGTTACCAATGCTTAATCAGT
GAGGCACCTATCTCAGCGATCTGTCTATTTCGTTCATCCATAGTTGCCTGACTCCCCGTCGTGTAGATAA
CTACGATACGGGAGGGCTTACCATCTGGCCCCAGTGCTGCAATGATACCGCGAGACCCACGCTCACCGGC
TCCAGATTTATCAGCAATAAACCAGCCAGCCGGAAGGGCCGAGCGCAGAAGTGGTCCTGCAACTTTATCC
GCCTCCATCCAGTCTATTAATTGTTGCCGGGAAGCTAGAGTAAGTAGTTCGCCAGTTAATAGTTTGCGCA
ACGTTGTTGCCATTGCTACAGGCATCGTGGTGTCACGCTCGTCGTTTGGTATGGCTTCATTCAGCTCCGG
TTCCCAACGATCAAGGCGAGTTACATGATCCCCCATGTTGTGCAAAAAAGCGGTTAGCTCCTTCGGTCCT
CCGATCGTTGTCAGAAGTAAGTTGGCCGCAGTGTTATCACTCATGGTTATGGCAGCACTGCATAATTCTC
TTACTGTCATGCCATCCGTAAGATGCTTTTCTGTGACTGGTGAGTACTCAACCAAGTCATTCTGAGAATA
GTGTATGCGGCGACCGAGTTGCTCTTGCCCGGCGTCAATACGGGATAATACCGCGCCACATAGCAGAACT
TTAAAAGTGCTCATCATTGGAAAACGTTCTTCGGGGCGAAAACTCTCAAGGATCTTACCGCTGTTGAGAT
CCAGTTCGATGTAACCCACTCGTGCACCCAACTGATCTTCAGCATCTTTTACTTTCACCAGCGTTTCTGG
GTGAGCAAAAACAGGAAGGCAAAATGCCGCAAAAAAGGGAATAAGGGCGACACGGAAATGTTGAATACTC
ATACTCTTCCTTTTTCAATATTATTGAAGCATTTATCAGGGTTATTGTCTCATGTCCGCGCGTT
Features (pLannotate 1.2.2; 23 found; start..end, strand, type, name):
      4..39      +  CDS            lef2 (fragment): baculovirus late expression factor 2
    181..1008    +  misc_recomb    baculovirus recombination region (lef2/ORF603): contains ORF603 and part of lef2
   1020..1078    +  misc_recomb    baculovirus recombination region (ORF603) (fragment): contains ORF603 and part of lef2
   1140..1443    +  enhancer       CMV enhancer: human cytomegalovirus immediate early enhancer
   1449..1726    +  promoter       chicken β-actin promoter: No description available
   1727..1862    +  intron         hybrid intron (fragment): hybrid between chicken β-actin (CBA) and minute virus of mice (MMV) introns (Gray et al., 2011)
   1951..2081    +  intron         chimeric intron (fragment): chimera between introns from chicken β-actin and rabbit β-globin
   2150..2168    +  promoter       T7 promoter: promoter for bacteriophage T7 RNA polymerase
   2169..2193    +  protein_bind   lac operator: The lac repressor binds to the lac operator to inhibit transcription in E. coli. This inhibition can be relieved by adding lactose or isopropyl-β-D-thiogalactopyranoside (IPTG). lac repressor encoded by lacI
   2209..2318    +  promoter       p10 promoter: baculovirus promoter for expression in insect cells
   2469..2490    +  protein_bind   CAP binding site: CAP binding activates transcription in the presence of cAMP. E. coli catabolite activator protein
   2505..2535    +  promoter       lac promoter: promoter for the E. coli lac operon
   2543..2559    +  protein_bind   lac operator: The lac repressor binds to the lac operator to inhibit transcription in E. coli. This inhibition can be relieved by adding lactose or isopropyl-β-D-thiogalactopyranoside (IPTG). lac repressor encoded by lacI
   2579..2752    +  CDS            lacZα: LacZα fragment of β-galactosidase; lacZ fragment
   2782..2799    +  CDS            7xHis (fragment): 6xHis affinity tag
   2811..2879    +  CDS            HBB (fragment): HBB_PONPY - Experimental evidence at transcript level: Swiss-Prot protein existence level 2. Involved in oxygen transport from the lung to the various peripheral tissues. From Pongo pygmaeus (Bornean orangutan).
   2954..3009    +  polyA_signal   β-globin poly(A) signal: rabbit β-globin polyadenylation signal (Gil and Proudfoot, 1987)
   3097..3144    +  terminator     T7 terminator: transcription terminator for bacteriophage T7 RNA polymerase
   3157..3862    +  misc_recomb    baculovirus recombination region (ORF1629): contains part of ORF1629
   3871..3904    +  protein_bind   loxP: Cre-mediated recombination occurs in the 8-bp core sequence (GCATACAT). Cre recombinase
   4072..4659    -  rep_origin     ori: high-copy-number ColE1/pMB1/pBR322/pUC origin of replication
   4672..5532    -  CDS            AmpR: β-lactamase; bla; confers resistance to ampicillin, carbenicillin, and related antibiotics
   5533..5584    -  promoter       AmpR promoter (fragment): bla
