[The description below was written by a language model from this plasmid's Addgene catalogue record and pLannotate feature annotations shown in this document.]
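Description:
pOPING is a multi-host expression vector built on the Novagen pTriEx-2 backbone and designed as a cloning recipient for producing secreted, His-tagged proteins in mammalian and insect cells. It is maintained in E. coli as a high-copy plasmid through a ColE1/pUC-type origin and is selected with ampicillin via the β-lactamase gene.

The expression region stacks several promoters upstream of a single cloning position. A CMV enhancer with the chicken β-actin promoter and an associated intron drives transcription in mammalian cells, and the baculovirus p10 promoter serves insect cells. A T7 promoter with a lac operator is also present, although the depositor notes that the T7lacO element is not used in this vector. Downstream lie a rabbit β-globin polyadenylation signal and a T7 terminator. The recorded insert consists of an N-terminal signal (secretion) peptide, a lacZ stuffer, and a C-terminal lysine-hexahistidine tag. The feature table shows the stuffer as a lacZα fragment with its own lac promoter, operator and CAP site. This arrangement would typically allow blue/white discrimination of parental plasmid from recombinants once the stuffer is replaced by a gene of interest. An inserted coding sequence then sits between the secretion leader and the His tag for affinity purification.

The cassette is flanked by the baculovirus lef2/ORF603 and ORF1629 regions, which permit homologous recombination with baculoviral DNA to generate recombinant virus. A loxP site is also annotated next to the ORF1629 region. The associated publication describes a ligation-independent cloning approach for high-throughput expression screening, which is the vector's intended use.
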