Addgene plasmid #26046: pOPING
Depositing lab: Ray Owens. Depositing organization: University of Oxford. Publication: A versatile ligation-independent cloning method suitable for high-throughput expression screening applications. Berrow NS, Alderton D, Sainsbury S, Nettleship J, Assenberg R, Rahman N, Stuart DI, Owens RJ. Nucleic Acids Res. 2007 . 35(6):e45. 10.1093/nar/gkm047 PubMed 17317681.
Backbone
  Vector backbone: pTriEx-2
  Backbone manufacturer: Novagen
  Backbone size w/o insert (bp): 5457
  Vector type: Mammalian Expression, Bacterial Expression, Insect Expression
Growth in bacteria
  Bacterial resistance: Ampicillin, 100 μg/mL
  Growth temperature: 37°C
  Growth strain: DH5alpha
  Copy number: High Copy
Gene/Insert
  Gene/Insert name: SS peptide-LacZ-KHHHHHH
  Tag / fusion protein: MGILPSPGMPALLSLVSLLSVLLMGCVAETG (N terminal on insert); KHHHHHH (C terminal on insert)
  Cloning method: Restriction Enzyme; 5′ cloning site NcoI (unknown if destroyed); 3′ cloning site MscI (unknown if destroyed)
  Sequencing primers: 5′ T7; 3′ T7-term
Resource information
  A portion of this plasmid was derived from a plasmid made by: pTriEx obtained from Merck
Terms and licenses: Academic/Nonprofit Terms; Industry Terms: Not Available to Industry
Depositor comments: Promoters/baculoviral recombination sites: (T7lacO-not used), CMV enhancer and beta-actin promoter, p10 promoter/lef-2 and 1629 baculo elements.
How to cite: pOPING was a gift from Ray Owens (Addgene plasmid # 26046 ; http://n2t.net/addgene:26046 ; RRID:Addgene_26046)
