>Addgene plasmid #26046 | pOPING | addgene partial sequence | sequence record 32157 | 26046 with pCAG-F
TTATCAAATCATTTGTATATTAATTAAAATACTATACTGTAAATTACATTTTATTTACAATCAAAGGAGA
TATACCATGGGGATCCTTCCCAGCCCTGGGATGCCTGCGCTGCTCTCCCTCGTGAGCCTTCTCTCCGTGC
TGCTGATGGGTTGCGTAGCTGAAACCGGTACCGTCGACCCGACTGGAAAGCGGGCAGTGAGCGCAACGCA
ATTAATGTGAGTTAGCTCACTCATTAGGCACCCCAGGCTTTACACTTTATGCTTCCGGCTCGTATGTTGT
GTGGAATTGTGAGCGGATAACAATTTCACACAGGAAACAGCTATGACCATGATTACGGATTCACTGGCCG
TCGTTTTACAACGTCGTGACTGGGAAAACCCTGGCGTTACCCAACTTAATCGCCTTGCAGCACATCCCCC
TTTCGCCAGCTGGCGTAATAGCGAAGAGGCCCGCACCGATCGCCCTTCCCAACAGTTGCGCAGCCTGAAT
GGCGAATGGCGCCAAGCTTTCTAGACCAGTTTAAACATCACCATCACCATCACTAAGTGATTAACCTCAG
GTGCAGGCTGCCTATCAGAAGGTGGTGGCTGG
