>Addgene plasmid #26046 | pOPING | addgene partial sequence | sequence record 32158 | 26046 with lac_promoter
AATTTCACACAGGAAACAGCTATGACCATGATTACGGATTCACTGGCCGTCGTTTTACAACGTCGTGACT
GGGAAAACCCTGGCGTTACCCAACTTAATCGCCTTGCAGCACATCCCCCTTTCGCCAGCTGGCGTAATAG
CGAAGAGGCCCGCACCGATCGCCCTTCCCAACAGTTGCGCAGCCTGAATGGCGAATGGCGCCAAGCTTTC
TAGACCAGTTTAAACATCACCATCACCATCACTAAGTGATTAACCTCAGGTGCAGGCTGCCTATCAGAAG
GTGGTGGCTGGTGTGGCCAATGCCCTGGCTCACAAATACCACTGAGATCGATCTTTTTCCCTCTGCCAAA
AATTATGGGGACATCATGAAGCCCCTTGAGCATCTGACTTCTGGCTAATAAAGGAAATTTATTTTCATTG
CAATAGTGTGTTGGAATTTTTTGTGTCTCTCACTCGGAAGGACATATGGGAGGGCAAATCATTTAAAACA
TCAGAATGAGTATTTGGTTTAGAGTTTGGCAACATATGCCCATATGTAACTAGCATAACCCCTTGGGGCC
TCTAAACGGGTCTTGAGGGGTTT
